>Addgene plasmid #83715 | MSCV-6NBC-GFP-PGK-Puro-Barcode38 | depositor full sequence | sequence record 159862 | Full Sequence
TGAAAGACCCCACCTGTAGGTTTGGCAAGCTAGCTTAAGTAACGCCATTTTGCAAGGCATGGAAAATACA
TAACTGAGAATAGAGAAGTTCAGATCAAGGTTAGGAACAGAGAGACAGCAGAATATGGGCCAAACAGGAT
ATCTGTGGTAAGCAGTTCCTGCCCCGGCTCAGGGCCAAGAACAGATGGTCCCCAGATGCGGTCCCGCCCT
CAGCAGTTTCTAGAGAACCATCAGATGTTTCCAGGGTGCCCCAAGGACCTGAAATGACCCTGTGCCTTAT
TTGAACTAACCAATCAGTTCGCTTCTCGCTTCTGTTCGCGCGCTTCTGCTCCCCGAGCTCAATAAAAGAG
CCCACAACCCCTCACTCGGCGCGCCAGTCCTCCGATAGACTGCGTCGCCCGGGTACCCGTATTCCCAATA
AAGCCTCTTGCTGTTTGCATCCGAATCGTGGACTCGCTGATCCTTGGGAGGGTCTCCTCAGATTGATTGA
CTGCCCACCTCGGGGGTCTTTCATTTGGAGGTTCCACCGAGATTTGGAGACCCCTGCCCAGGGACCACCG
ACCCCCCCGCCGGGAGGTAAGCTGGCCAGCGGTCGTTTCGTGTCTGTCTCTGTCTTTGTGCGTGTTTGTG
CCGGCATCTAATGTTTGCGCCTGCGTCTGTACTAGTTAGCTAACTAGCTCTGTATCTGGCGGACCCGTGG
TGGAACTGACGAGTTCTGAACACCCGGCCGCAACCCTGGGAGACGTCCCAGGGACTTTGGGGGCCGTTTT
TGTGGCCCGACCTGAGGAAGGGAGTCGATGTGGAATCCGACCCCGTCAGGATATGTGGTTCTGGTAGGAG
ACGAGAACCTAAAACAGTTCCCGCCTCCGTCTGAATTTTTGCTTTCGGTTTGGAACCGAAGCCGCGCGTC
TTGTCTGCTGCAGCGCTGCAGCATCGTTCTGTGTTGTCTCTGTCTGACTGTGTTTCTGTATTTGTCTGAA
AATTAGGGCCAGACTGTTACCACTCCCTTAAGTTTGACCTTAGGTCACTGGAAAGATGTCGAGCGGATCG
CTCACAACCAGTCGGTAGATGTCAAGAAGAGACGTTGGGTTACCTTCTGCTCTGCAGAATGGCCAACCTT
TAACGTCGGATGGCCGCGAGACGGCACCTTTAACCGAGACCTCATCACCCAGGTTAAGATCAAGGTCTTT
TCACCTGGCCCGCATGGACACCCAGACCAGGTCCCCTACATCGTGACCTGGGAAGCCTTGGCTTTTGACC
CCCCTCCCTGGGTCAAGCCCTTTGTACACCCTAAGCCTCCGCCTCCTCTTCCTCCATCCGCCCCGTCTCT
CCCCCTTGAACCTCCTCGTTCGACCCCGCCTCGATCCTCCCTTTATCCAGCCCTCACTCCTTCTCTAGGC
GCCGGAATTAGATCCTAGTAACCACCATGGTGAGCAAGGGCGAGGAGCTGTTCACCGGGGTGGTGCCCAT
CCTGGTCGAGCTGGACGGCGACGTAAACGGCCACAAGTTCAGCGTGTCCGGCGAGGGCGAGGGCGATGCC
ACCTACGGCAAGCTGACCCTGAAGTTCATCTGCACCACCGGCAAGCTGCCCGTGCCCTGGCCCACCCTCG
TGACCACCCTGACCTACGGCGTGCAGTGCTTCAGCCGCTACCCCGACCACATGAAGCAGCACGACTTCTT
CAAGTCCGCCATGCCCGAAGGCTACGTCCAGGAGCGCACCATCTTCTTCAAGGACGACGGCAACTACAAG
ACCCGCGCCGAGGTGAAGTTCGAGGGCGACACCCTGGTGAACCGCATCGAGCTGAAGGGCATCGACTTCA
AGGAGGACGGCAACATCCTGGGGCACAAGCTGGAGTACAACTACAACAGCCACAACGTCTATATCATGGC
CGACAAGCAGAAGAACGGCATCAAGGTGAACTTCAAGATCCGCCACAACATCGAGGACGGCAGCGTGCAG
CTCGCCGACCACTACCAGCAGAACACCCCCATCGGCGACGGCCCCGTGCTGCTGCCCGACAACCACTACC
TGAGCACCCAGTCCGCCCTGAGCAAAGACCCCAACGAGAAGCGCGATCACATGGTCCTGCTGGAGTTCGT
GACCGCCGCCGGGATCACTCTCGGCATGGACGAGCTGTACAAGTAGCGGAGAATTCTACCGGGTAGGGGA
GGCGCTTTTCCCAAGGCAGTCTGGAGCATGCGCTTTAGCAGCCCCGCTGGGCACTTGGCGCTACACAAGT
GGCCTCTGGCCTCGCACACATTCCACATCCACCGGTAGGCGCCAACCGGCTCCGTTCTTTGGTGGCCCCT
TCGCGCCACCTTCTACTCCTCCCCTAGTCAGGAAGTTCCCCCCCGCCCCGCAGCTCGCGTCGTGCAGGAC
GTGACAAATGGAAGTAGCACGTCTCACTAGTCTCGTGCAGATGGACAGCACCGCTGAGCAATGGAAGCGG
GTAGGCCTTTGGGGCAGCGGCCAATAGCAGCTTTGCTCCTTCGCTTTCTGGGCTCAGAGGCTGGGAAGGG
GTGGGTCCGGGGGCGGGCTCAGGGGCGGGCTCAGGGGCGGGGCGGGCGCCCGAAGGTCCTCCGGAGGCCC
GGCATTCTGCACGCTTCAAAAGCGCACGTCTGCCGCGCTGTTCTCCTCTTCCTCATCTCCGGGCCTTTCG
ACCTGCAGCCCAAGCTTACCATGACCGAGTACAAGCCCACGGTGCGCCTCGCCACCCGCGACGACGTCCC
CAGGGCCGTACGCACCCTCGCCGCCGCGTTCGCCGACTACCCCGCCACGCGCCACACCGTCGATCCGGAC
CGCCACATCGAGCGGGTCACCGAGCTGCAAGAACTCTTCCTCACGCGCGTCGGGCTCGACATCGGCAAGG
TGTGGGTCGCGGACGACGGCGCCGCGGTGGCGGTCTGGACCACGCCGGAGAGCGTCGAAGCGGGGGCGGT
GTTCGCCGAGATCGGCCCGCGCATGGCCGAGTTGAGCGGTTCCCGGCTGGCCGCGCAGCAACAGATGGAA
GGCCTCCTGGCGCCGCACCGGCCCAAGGAGCCCGCGTGGTTCCTGGCCACCGTCGGCGTCTCGCCCGACC
ACCAGGGCAAGGGTCTGGGCAGCGCCGTCGTGCTCCCCGGAGTGGAGGCGGCCGAGCGCGCCGGGGTGCC
CGCCTTCCTGGAGACCTCCGCGCCCCGCAACCTCCCCTTCTACGAGCGGCTCGGCTTCACCGTCACCGCC
GACGTCGAGGTGCCCGAAGGACCGCGCACCTGGTGCATGACCCGCAAGCCCGGTGCCTGACGCCCGCCCC
ACGACCCGCAGCGCCCGACCGAAAGGAGCGCACGACCCCATGCATCGATAAAATAAAAGATTTTATTTAG
TCTCCAGAAAAAGGGGGGAATGAAAGACCCCACCTGTAGGTTTGGCAAGCTAGCTTAAGTAACGCCATTT
TGCAAGGCATGGAAAATACATAACTGAGAATAGAGAAGTTCAGATCAAGGTTAGGAACAGAGAGACAGCA
GAATATGGGCCAAACAGGATATCTGTGGTAAGCAGTTCCTGCCCCGGCTCAGGGCCAAGAACAGATGGTC
CCCAGATGCGGTCCCGCCCTCAGCAGTTTCTAGAGAACCATCAGATGTTTCCAGGGTGCCCCAAGGACCT
GAAATGACCCTGTGCCTTATTTGAACTAACCAATCAGTTCGCTTCTCGCTTCTGTTCGCGCGCTTCTGCT
CCCCGAGCTCAATAAAAGAGCCCACAACCCCTCACTCGGCGCGCCAGTCCTCCGATAGACTGCGTCGCCC
GGGTACCCGTGTATCCAATAAACCCTCTTGCAGTTGCATCCGACTTGTGGTCTCGCTGTTCCTTGGGAGG
GTCTCCTCTGAGTGATTGACTACCCGTCAGCGGGGGTCTTTCATGGGTAACAGTTTCTTGAAGTTGGAGA
ACAACATTCTGAGGGTAGGAGTCGAATATTAAGTAATCCTGACTCAATTAGCCACTGTTTTGAATCCACA
TACTCCAATACTCCTGAAATAGTTCATTATGGACAGCGCAGAAGAGCTGGGGAGAATTAATTCGTAATCA
TGGTCATAGCTGTTTCCTGTGTGAAATTGTTATCCGCTCACAATTCCACACAACATACGAGCCGGAAGCA
TAAAGTGTAAAGCCTGGGGTGCCTAATGAGTGAGCTAACTCACATTAATTGCGTTGCGCTCACTGCCCGC
TTTCCAGTCGGGAAACCTGTCGTGCCAGCTGCATTAATGAATCGGCCAACGCGCGGGGAGAGGCGGTTTG
CGTATTGGGCGCTCTTCCGCTTCCTCGCTCACTGACTCGCTGCGCTCGGTCGTTCGGCTGCGGCGAGCGG
TATCAGCTCACTCAAAGGCGGTAATACGGTTATCCACAGAATCAGGGGATAACGCAGGAAAGAACATGTG
AGCAAAAGGCCAGCAAAAGGCCAGGAACCGTAAAAAGGCCGCGTTGCTGGCGTTTTTCCATAGGCTCCGC
CCCCCTGACGAGCATCACAAAAATCGACGCTCAAGTCAGAGGTGGCGAAACCCGACAGGACTATAAAGAT
ACCAGGCGTTTCCCCCTGGAAGCTCCCTCGTGCGCTCTCCTGTTCCGACCCTGCCGCTTACCGGATACCT
GTCCGCCTTTCTCCCTTCGGGAAGCGTGGCGCTTTCTCATAGCTCACGCTGTAGGTATCTCAGTTCGGTG
TAGGTCGTTCGCTCCAAGCTGGGCTGTGTGCACGAACCCCCCGTTCAGCCCGACCGCTGCGCCTTATCCG
GTAACTATCGTCTTGAGTCCAACCCGGTAAGACACGACTTATCGCCACTGGCAGCAGCCACTGGTAACAG
GATTAGCAGAGCGAGGTATGTAGGCGGTGCTACAGAGTTCTTGAAGTGGTGGCCTAACTACGGCTACACT
AGAAGGACAGTATTTGGTATCTGCGCTCTGCTGAAGCCAGTTACCTTCGGAAAAAGAGTTGGTAGCTCTT
GATCCGGCAAACAAACCACCGCTGGTAGCGGTGGTTTTTTTGTTTGCAAGCAGCAGATTACGCGCAGAAA
AAAAGGATCTCAAGAAGATCCTTTGATCTTTTCTACGGGGTCTGACGCTCAGTGGAACGAAAACTCACGT
TAAGGGATTTTGGTCATGAGATTATCAAAAAGGATCTTCACCTAGATCCTTTTAAATTAAAAATGAAGTT
TTAAATCAATCTAAAGTATATATGAGTAAACTTGGTCTGACAGTTACCAATGCTTAATCAGTGAGGCACC
TATCTCAGCGATCTGTCTATTTCGTTCATCCATAGTTGCCTGACTCCCCGTCGTGTAGATAACTACGATA
CGGGAGGGCTTACCATCTGGCCCCAGTGCTGCAATGATACCGCGAGACCCACGCTCACCGGCTCCAGATT
TATCAGCAATAAACCAGCCAGCCGGAAGGGCCGAGCGCAGAAGTGGTCCTGCAACTTTATCCGCCTCCAT
CCAGTCTATTAATTGTTGCCGGGAAGCTAGAGTAAGTAGTTCGCCAGTTAATAGTTTGCGCAACGTTGTT
GCCATTGCTACAGGCATCGTGGTGTCACGCTCGTCGTTTGGTATGGCTTCATTCAGCTCCGGTTCCCAAC
GATCAAGGCGAGTTACATGATCCCCCATGTTGTGCAAAAAAGCGGTTAGCTCCTTCGGTCCTCCGATCGT
TGTCAGAAGTAAGTTGGCCGCAGTGTTATCACTCATGGTTATGGCAGCACTGCATAATTCTCTTACTGTC
ATGCCATCCGTAAGATGCTTTTCTGTGACTGGTGAGTACTCAACCAAGTCATTCTGAGAATAGTGTATGC
GGCGACCGAGTTGCTCTTGCCCGGCGTCAATACGGGATAATACCGCGCCACATAGCAGAACTTTAAAAGT
GCTCATCATTGGAAAACGTTCTTCGGGGCGAAAACTCTCAAGGATCTTACCGCTGTTGAGATCCAGTTCG
ATGTAACCCACTCGTGCACCCAACTGATCTTCAGCATCTTTTACTTTCACCAGCGTTTCTGGGTGAGCAA
AAACAGGAAGGCAAAATGCCGCAAAAAAGGGAATAAGGGCGACACGGAAATGTTGAATACTCATACTCTT
CCTTTTTCAATATTATTGAAGCATTTATCAGGGTTATTGTCTCATGAGCGGATACATATTTGAATGTATT
TAGAAAAATAAACAAATAGGGGTTCCGCGCACATTTCCCCGAAAAGTGCCACCTGACGTCTAAGAAACCA
TTATTATCATGACATTAACCTATAAAAATAGGCGTATCACGAGGCCCTTTCGTCTCGCGCGTTTCGGTGA
TGACGGTGAAAACCTCTGACACATGCAGCTCCCGGAGACGGTCACAGCTTGTCTGTAAGCGGATGCCGGG
AGCAGACAAGCCCGTCAGGGCGCGTCAGCGGGTGTTGGCGGGTGTCGGGGCTGGCTTAACTATGCGGCAT
CAGAGCAGATTGTACTGAGAGTGCACCATATGCGGTGTGAAATACCGCACAGATGCGTAAGGAGAAAATA
CCGCATCAGGCGCCATTCGCCATTCAGGCTGCGCAACTGTTGGGAAGGGCGATCGGTGCGGGCCTCTTCG
CTATTACGCCAGCTGGCGAAAGGGGGATGTGCTGCAAGGCGATTAAGTTGGGTAACGCCAGGGTTTTCCC
AGTCACGACGTTGTAAAACGACGGCGCAAGGAATGGTGCATGCAAGGAGATGGCGCCCAACAGTCCCCCG
GCCACGGGGCCTGCCACCATACCCACGCCGAAACAAGCGCTCATGAGCCCGAAGTGGCGAGCCCGATCTT
CCCCATCGGTGATGTCGGCGATATAGGCGCCAGCAACCGCACCTGTGGCGCCGGTGATGCCGGCCACGAT
GCGTCCGGCGTAGAGGCGATTAGTCCAATTTGTTAAAGACAGGATATCAGTGGTCCAGGCTCTAGTTTTG
ACTCAACAATATCACCAGCTGAAGCCTATAGAGTACGAGCCATAGATAAAATAAAAGATTTTATTTAGTC
TCCAGAAAAAGGGGGGAA
Features (pLannotate 1.2.2; 19 found; start..end, strand, type, name):
    579..920     +  misc_feature   MESV Ψ: packaging signal of murine embryonic stem cell virus
    987..1403    +  CDS            gag (truncated): truncated Moloney murine leukemia virus (MMLV) gag gene lacking the start codon
   1427..2143    +  CDS            EGFP: EGFP is a basic (constitutively fluorescent) green fluorescent protein published in 1996, derived from Aequorea victoria. It is reported to be a rapidly-maturing weak dimer with moderate acid sensitivity.
   2161..2660    +  promoter       PGK promoter: mouse phosphoglycerate kinase 1 promoter
   2681..3280    +  CDS            PuroR: puromycin N-acetyltransferase; pac from Streptomyces alboniger; confers resistance to puromycin
   3380..3894    +  LTR            3' LTR: 3' long terminal repeat from murine embryonic stem cell virus
   4087..4103    -  protein_bind   lac operator: The lac repressor binds to the lac operator to inhibit transcription in E. coli. This inhibition can be relieved by adding lactose or isopropyl-β-D-thiogalactopyranoside (IPTG). lac repressor encoded by lacI
   4111..4141    -  promoter       lac promoter: promoter for the E. coli lac operon
   4156..4177    -  protein_bind   CAP binding site: CAP binding activates transcription in the presence of cAMP. E. coli catabolite activator protein
   4190..4282    -  CDS            lacI (fragment): lac repressor; lacI; The lac repressor binds to the lac operator to inhibit transcription in E. coli. This inhibition can be relieved by adding lactose or isopropyl-β-D-thiogalactopyranoside (IPTG).
   4465..5053    -  rep_origin     ori: high-copy-number ColE1/pMB1/pBR322/pUC origin of replication
   5224..6084    -  CDS            AmpR: β-lactamase; bla; confers resistance to ampicillin, carbenicillin, and related antibiotics
   6085..6189    -  promoter       AmpR promoter: bla
   6284..6319    +  CDS            rop (fragment): Rop protein, which maintains plasmids at low copy number; rop
   6421..6520    +  misc_feature   bom (fragment): basis of mobility region from pBR322
   6526..6675    -  CDS            lacZα (fragment): LacZα fragment of β-galactosidase; lacZ fragment
   6675..6876    -  CDS            TcR (fragment): tetracycline efflux protein; tet; confers resistance to tetracycline
   6877..6975    +  CDS            env (fragment): murine leukemia virus gPr80 envelope polyprotein precursor; env; proteolytically cleaved into gp70SU and p15TM subunits
   7017..515     +  LTR            5' LTR (across the origin): 5' long terminal repeat from murine embryonic stem cell virus
