[The description below was written by a language model from this plasmid's Addgene catalogue record and pLannotate feature annotations shown in this document.]
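Description:
MSCV-6NBC-GFP-PGK-Puro-Barcode38 is a gammaretroviral transfer vector built on the murine stem cell virus (MSCV) backbone, about 7.0 kb in size. It is one member of a series of plasmids that each carry a distinct synthetic six-nucleotide barcode, here barcode 38. In bacteria it is maintained through a high-copy ColE1/pUC-type origin and selected with ampicillin via the β-lactamase gene. The plasmid backbone also contains several nonfunctional remnants of earlier cloning vectors (fragments of lacI, lacZα, rop, bom, TcR and a short env piece), along with a lac promoter/operator region.

The proviral portion is flanked by 5′ and 3′ MESV-derived long terminal repeats. It includes the Ψ packaging signal and a truncated gag segment lacking its start codon, which together support efficient encapsidation of the vector RNA when the viral proteins are supplied in trans by a packaging system. Downstream of these elements lies EGFP, which has no separate annotated promoter and is therefore presumably expressed from the 5′ LTR. It is followed by a mouse PGK promoter driving puromycin N-acetyltransferase. The barcode was inserted by restriction cloning between BglII (destroyed) and EcoRI sites. It is too short to appear as its own feature in the annotation, so its exact position is not shown, although the construct name suggests it sits beside the GFP cassette.

After transduction and stable integration, cells can be selected with puromycin, tracked by green fluorescence, and identified by their heritable DNA barcode. According to the record, the construct is intended for making individually barcoded cell line variants. The associated publication title links this use to a multiplexed in vivo small-molecule screening platform.
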