Addgene plasmid #83715: MSCV-6NBC-GFP-PGK-Puro-Barcode38
Purpose: individual 6N barcode to make barcoded cell line variants
Depositing lab: Monte Winslow. Depositing organization: Stanford University. Publication: An in vivo multiplexed small-molecule screening platform. Gruner BM, Schulze CJ, Yang D, Ogasawara D, Dix MM, Rogers ZN, Chuang CH, McFarland CD, Chiou SH, Brown JM, Cravatt BF, Bogyo M, Winslow MM. Nat Methods. 2016 Sep 12. doi: 10.1038/nmeth.3992. PubMed 27617390.
Backbone
  Vector backbone: MSCV
  Vector type: Retroviral
  Selectable markers: Puromycin
Growth in bacteria
  Bacterial resistance: Ampicillin, 100 μg/mL
  Growth temperature: 37°C
  Growth strain: DH5alpha
  Copy number: High Copy
Gene/Insert
  Gene/Insert name: Barcode38
  Species: Synthetic
  Cloning method: Restriction Enzyme; 5′ cloning site BglII (destroyed during cloning); 3′ cloning site EcoRI (not destroyed)
  Sequencing primers: 5′ CCCTTGAACCTCCTCGTTCGACC
Terms and licenses: Academic/Nonprofit Terms; Industry Terms: Not Available to Industry
How to cite: MSCV-6NBC-GFP-PGK-Puro-Barcode38 was a gift from Monte Winslow (Addgene plasmid # 83715 ; http://n2t.net/addgene:83715 ; RRID:Addgene_83715)
