>Addgene plasmid #83715 | MSCV-6NBC-GFP-PGK-Puro-Barcode38 | addgene partial sequence | sequence record 165244 | pLXSN5 5'-CCCTTGAACCTCCTCGTTCGACC-3'
CAGCCCTCACTCCTTCTCTAGGCGCCGGAATTAGATCCTAGTAACCACCATGGTGAGCAAGGGCGAGGAG
CTGTTCACCGGGGTGGTGCCCATCCTGGTCGAGCTGGACGGCGACGTAAACGGCCACAAGTTCAGCGTGT
CCGGCGAGGGCGAGGGCGATGCCACCTACGGCAAGCTGACCCTGAAGTTCATCTGCACCACCGGCAAGCT
GCCCGTGCCCTGGCCCACCCTCGTGACCACCCTGACCTACGGCGTGCAGTGCTTCAGCCGCTACCCCGAC
CACATGAAGCAGCACGACTTCTTCAAGTCCGCCATGCCCGAAGGCTACGTCCAGGAGCGCACCATCTTCT
TCAAGGACGACGGCAACTACAAGACCCGCGCCGAGGTGAAGTTCGAGGGCGACACCCTGGTGAACCGCAT
CGAGCTGAAGGGCATCGACTTCAAGGAGGACGGCAACATCCTGGGGCACAAGCTGGAGTACAACTACAAC
AGCCACAACGTCTATATCATGGCCGACAAGCAGAAGAACGGCATCAAGGTGAACTTCAAGATCCGCCACA
ACATCGAGGACGGCAGCGTGCAGCTCGCCGACCACTACCAGCAGAACACCCCCATCGGCGACGGCCCCGT
GCTGCTGCCCGACAACCACTACCTGAGCACCCAGTCCGCCCTGAGCAAAGACCCCAACGAGAAGCGCGAT
CACATGGTCCTGCTGGAGTTCGTGACCGCCGCCGGGATCACTCTCGGCATGGACGAGCTGTACAAGTAGC
GGAGAATTCTACCGGGTAGGGGAGGCGCTTTTCCCAAGGCAGTCTGGAGCATGCGCTTTAG
